Addgene plasmid #240752: SAGA003
Purpose: Plasmid contains the triple selection cassette gfp - tetARK2- CmTrunc that allows for in vivo recombineering in E.coli.
Depositing lab: Morten Norholm. Depositing organization: Danmarks Tekniske Universitet. Publication: Simple and robust in vivo engineering of plasmid DNA at any copy number in Escherichia coli. Sepulchro AGV, Kozlowski HCJ, Norholm MHH. Commun Biol. 2025 Jun 17;8(1):933. doi: 10.1038/s42003-025-08361-9. PubMed 40527904.
Backbone
  Vector backbone: pSEVAx21
  Vector type: Synthetic Biology
Growth in bacteria
  Bacterial resistance: Tetracycline, 10 μg/mL
  Growth temperature: 37°C
  Growth strain: DH5alpha
  Copy number: Low Copy
Gene/Insert
  Gene/Insert name: SAGA RK2 J23100 BCD_high - gfp - tetARK2- CmTrunc
  Species: Unspecified
  Mutation: Mutation on translation initiation region of tetA
  Cloning method: Other
Terms and licenses: Academic/Nonprofit Terms; Industry Terms: Not Available to Industry
How to cite: SAGA003 was a gift from Morten Norholm (Addgene plasmid # 240752 ; http://n2t.net/addgene:240752 ; RRID:Addgene_240752)
