[The description below was written by a language model from this plasmid's Addgene catalogue record and pLannotate feature annotations shown in this document.]
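Description:
SAGA003 is a low-copy synthetic-biology plasmid built on a pSEVAx21 backbone, meaning it replicates through the broad-host-range RK2 (IncP) system. The feature table shows the oriV origin together with trfA, whose product binds and activates oriV, as well as an IncP oriT that would permit conjugative mobilisation by a helper. The cargo region is bracketed by the lambda t0 and rrnB T1 terminators, as is usual for SEVA-format vectors. The plasmid is maintained in E. coli under tetracycline selection. Short annotated fragments of a Tn5 transposase, a CloDF13 origin and a lambda cos site lie near the replication module. These are partial matches and are probably backbone remnants or annotation artefacts rather than functional elements.

The payload is the "SAGA" triple selection cassette, gfp – tetA(RK2) – CmTrunc. According to the insert name, a constitutive J23100 promoter and a high-strength bicistronic design (BCD) translation element drive gfp. The annotation software labels this promoter as a fragment of the closely related J23119 and identifies the reporter as Folding Reporter GFP. Downstream sits the tetracycline efflux gene tetA, preceded by a short trc-promoter-like match and recorded as carrying a mutation in its translation initiation region. On the opposite strand is a cat promoter driving a truncated chloramphenicol acetyltransferase gene, which would be expected to be non-functional unless the missing portion is restored, although the record does not spell out this mechanism.

The stated purpose is to supply this cassette for in vivo recombineering in E. coli. It combines a visual fluorescent marker, a tetracycline resistance marker and a partial chloramphenicol marker to support the engineering of plasmid DNA at different copy numbers.
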