Features (pLannotate 1.2.2; 15 found; start..end, strand, type, name):
     18..42      +  promoter       J23119(SpeI) promoter (fragment): bacterial promoter (Registry of Standard Biological Parts BBa J23119) modified to end with an SpeI site
    135..848     +  CDS            Folding Reporter GFP: Folding Reporter GFP is a basic (constitutively fluorescent) green fluorescent protein published in 1999, derived from Aequorea victoria.
    917..940     +  promoter       trc promoter (fragment): strong E. coli promoter; hybrid between the trp and lac UV5 promoters
    979..2169    +  CDS            TcR: tetracycline efflux protein; tet; confers resistance to tetracycline
   2180..2219    -  terminator     bacterial terminator (fragment): putative bacterial transcription terminator
   2224..2850    -  CDS            CmR (fragment): chloramphenicol acetyltransferase; cat; confers resistance to chloramphenicol
   2851..2953    -  promoter       cat promoter: promoter of the E. coli cat gene encoding chloramphenicol acetyltransferase
   2981..3075    -  terminator     lambda t0 terminator: transcription terminator from phage lambda
   3251..3359    +  oriT           oriT: incP origin of transfer
   3420..4568    -  CDS            trfA: trans-acting replication protein that binds to and activates oriV
   4620..4901    -  CDS            tnpA (fragment): TN5P_ECOLX - Also known as tnp. Experimental evidence at protein level: Swiss-Prot protein existence level 1. Mediates transposition of transposon Tn5 by a 'cut and paste' mechanism. First, the monomeric transposase binds the 19 bp inverted DNA repeats flanking the transposon. Then, dimerization of the DNA- bound transposase creates a synaptic DNA complex. After nicking of the first DNA strand, excision of the transposon proceeds through a series of intermediates. The transposase then mediates the insertion of the transposon at a new site by strand transfer. The activity of the wild- type tran
   4961..5492    -  rep_origin     oriV: incP origin of replication
   5548..5583    -  rep_origin     CloDF13 ori (fragment): Plasmids containing the CloDF13 (CDF) origin of replication can be propagated in E. coli cells that contain additional plasmids with compatible origins.
   5605..5872    +  misc_feature   cos (fragment): lambda cos site; allows packaging into phage lambda particles
   5895..5981    -  terminator     rrnB T1 terminator: Escherichia coli rrnB; transcription terminator T1 from the E. coli rrnB gene
>Addgene plasmid #240752 | SAGA003 | addgene full sequence | sequence record 483912 | Addgene NGS Result
TTAATTAAGCGTTGCGCTTGACGGCTAGCTCAGTCCTAGGTACAGTGCTAGCTACTAGAGATTAAAGAGG
AGAAACTATATATGAAAGCAATTTTCGTACTGAAACATCTTAATCATGCTAAGGAGGTTTTCTAATGAGC
AAAGGAGAAGAACTTTTCACTGGAGTTGTGCCAATTCTTGTTGAATTAGATGGTGATGTTAATGGGCACA
AATTTTCTGTCAGTGGAGAGGGTGAAGGTGATGCTACATACGGAAAACTCACCCTTAAATTTATTTGCAC
TACTGGAAAACTACCTGTTCCATGGCCAACACTTGTCACTACTCTGACCTATGGCGTTCAATGCTTTTCC
CGTTATCCGGATCACATGAAACGGCATGACTTTTTCAAGAGTGCCATGCCCGAAGGTTATGTACAGGAAC
GCACTATATCTTTCAAAGATGACGGGAACTACAAGACGCGTGCTGAAGTCAAGTTTGAAGGTGATACCCT
TGTTAATCGTATCGAGTTAAAGGGTATTGATTTTAAAGAAGATGGAAACATTCTCGGACACAAACTAGAG
TACAACTATAACTCACACAATGTATACATCACGGCAGACAAACAAAAGAATGGAATCAAAGCTAACTTCA
AAATTCGCCACAACATTGAAGATGGTTCCGTTCAACTAGCAGACCATTATCAACAAAATACTCCAATTGG
CGATGGCCCTGTCCTTTTACCAGACAACCATTACCTGTCGACACAATCTGCCCTTTCGAAAGATCCCAAC
GAAAAGCGTGACCACATGGTCCTTCTTGAGTTTGTAACTGCTGCTGGGATTACACATGGCATGGATGAGC
TCTACAAATGACCAATTATTGAAGGCCGCTAACGCGGCCTTTTTTTGTTTCTGGTCTCCCAAAAATTTAT
TTGCTTATTAATCATCCGGCTCGTATAATGTGTGGAGGGCCCAAGTTCACTTAAAAAGGAGAGCGACGAT
GAAATCTAACAATGCGCTCATCGTCATCCTCGGCACCGTCACCCTGGATGCTGTAGGCATAGGCTTGGTT
ATGCCGGTACTGCCGGGCCTCTTGCGGGATATCGTCCATTCCGACAGCATCGCCAGTCACTATGGCGTGC
TGCTAGCGCTATATGCGTTGATGCAATTTCTATGCGCACCCGTTCTCGGAGCACTGTCCGACCGCTTTGG
CCGCCGCCCAGTCCTGCTCGCTTCGCTACTTGGAGCCACTATCGACTACGCGATCATGGCGACCACACCC
GTCCTGTGGATTCTCTACGCCGGACGCATCGTGGCCGGCATCACCGGCGCCACAGGTGCGGTTGCTGGCG
CCTATATCGCCGACATCACCGATGGGGAAGATCGGGCTCGCCACTTCGGGCTCATGAGCGCTTGTTTCGG
CGTGGGTATGGTGGCAGGCCCCGTGGCCGGGGGACTGTTGGGCGCCATCTCCCTGCACGCACCATTCCTT
GCGGCGGCGGTGCTCAACGGCCTCAACCTACTACTGGGCTGCTTCCTAATGCAGGAGTCGCATAAGGGAG
AGCGCCGTCCGATGCCCTTGAGAGCCTTCAACCCAGTCAGCTCCTTCCGGTGGGCGCGGGGCATGACCAT
TGTGGCCGCACTTATGACTGTCTTCTTTATCATGCAACTCGTAGGACAGGTGCCGGCAGCGCTCTGGGTC
ATTTTCGGCGAGGACCGCTTTCGCTGGAGCGCGACGATGAGCGGCCTGTCGCTTGCGGTATTCGGAATCT
TGCACGCCCTCGCTCAAGCCTTCGTCACTGGTCCCGCCACCAAACGTTTCGGCGAGAAGCAGGCCATTAT
CGCCGGCATGGCGGCCGACGCGCTGGGCTACGTCTTGCTGGCGTTCGCGACGCGAGGCTGGATGGCCTTC
CCCATTATGATTCTTCTCGCTTCCGGCGGCATCGGGATGCCCGCGTTGCAGGCCATGCTGTCCAGGCAGG
TAGATGACGACCATCAGGGACAGCTTCAAGGATCGCTCGCGGCTCTTACCAGCCTAACTTCGATCACTGG
ACCGCTGATCGTCACGGCGATTTATGCCGCCTCGGCGAGCACATGGAACGGGTTGGCATGGATTGTAGGC
GCCGCCCTATACCTTGTCTGCCTCCCCGCGTTGCGTCGCGGTGCATGGAGCCGGGCCACCTCGACCTGAG
ACAATTGTCCAGATAAAAAAAATCCTTAGCTTTCGCTAAGGATGATTTCTTTATTGTAATTCATTAAGCA
TTCTGCCGACATGGAAGCCATCACAAACGGCATGATGAACCTGAATCGCCAGCGGCATCAGCACCTTGTC
GCCTTGCGTATAATATTTGCCCATGGTGAAAACGGGGGCGAAGAAGTTGTCCATATTGGCCACGTTTAAA
TCAAAACTGGTGAAACTCACCCAGGGATTGGCTGAGACGAAAAACATATTCTCAATAAACCCTTTAGGGA
AATAGGCCAGGTTTTCACCGTAACACGCCACATCTTGCGAATATATGTGTAGAAACTGCCGGAAATCGTC
GTGGTATTCACTCCAGAGCGATGAAAACGTTTCAGTTTGCTCATGGAAAACGGTGTAACAAGGGTGAACA
CTATCCCATATCACCAGCTCACCGTCTTTCATTGCCATACGAAATTCCGGATGAGCATTCATCAGGCGGG
CAAGAATGTGAATAAAGGCCGGATAAAACTTGTGCTTATTTTTCTTTACGGTCTTTAAAAAGGCCGTAAT
ATCCAGCTGAACGGTCTGGTTATAGGTACATTGAGCAACTGACTGAAATGCCTCAAAATGTTCTTTACGA
TGCCATTGGGATATATCAACGGTGGTATATCCAGTGATTTTTTTCTCCATTTTAGCTTCCTTAGCTCCTG
AAAATCTCGATAACTCAAAAAATACGCCCGGTAGTGATCTTATTTCATTATGGTGAAAGTTGGAACCTCT
TACGTGCCGATCAACGTCTCATTTTCGCCAACTAGTCTGGATTCTCACCAATAAAAAACGCCCGGCGGCA
ACCGAGCGTTCTGAACAAATCCAGATGGAGTTCTGAGGTCATTACTGGATCTATCAACAGGAGTCCAAGG
GGTCCCCAATAATTACGATTTAAATGACAAGGGTCCTTTTCCGCTGCATAACCCTGCTTCGGGGTCATTA
TAGCGATTTTTTCGGTATATCCATCCTTTTTCGCACGATATACAGGATTTTGCCAAAGGGTTCGTGTAGA
CTTTCCTTGGTGTATCCAACGGCGTCAGCCGGGCAGGATAGGTGAAGTAGGCCCACCCGCGAGCGGGTGT
TCCTTCTTCACTGTCCCTTATTCGCACCTGGCGGTGCTCAACGGGAATCCTGCTCTGCGAGGCTGGCCGT
AGGCCGGCCGCGATGCAGGTGGCTGCTGAACCCCCAGCCGGAACTGACCCCACAAGGCCCTAGCGTTTGC
AATGCACCAGGTCATCATTGACCCAGGCGTGTTCCACCAGGCCGCTGCCTCGCAACTCTTCGCAGGCTTC
GCCAACCTGCTCGCGCCACTTCTTCACGCGGGTGGAATCCGATCCGCACATGAGGCGGAAGGTTTCCAGC
TTGAGCGGGTACGGCTCCCGGTGCGAGCTGAAATAGTCGAACATCCGTCGGGCCGTCGGCGACAGCTTGC
GGTACTTCTCCCATATGAATTTCGTGTAGTGGTCGCCAGCAAACAGCACGACGATTTCCTCGTCGATCAG
GACCTGGCAACGGGACGTTTTCTTGCCACGGTCCAGGACGCGGAAGCGGTGCAGCAGCGACACCGATTCC
AGGTGCCCAACGCGGTCGGACGTGAAGCCCATCGCCGTCGCCTGTAGGCGCGACAGGCATTCCTCGGCCT
TCGTGTAATACCGGCCATTGATCGACCAGCCCAGGTCCTGGCAAAGCTCGTAGAACGTGAAGGTGATCGG
CTCGCCGATAGGGGTGCGCTTCGCGTACTCCAACACCTGCTGCCACACCAGTTCGTCATCGTCGGCCCGC
AGCTCGACGCCGGTGTAGGTGATCTTCACGTCCTTGTTGACGTGGAAAATGACCTTGTTTTGCAGCGCCT
CGCGCGGGATTTTCTTGTTGCGCGTGGTGAACAGGGCAGAGCGGGCCGTGTCGTTTGGCATCGCTCGCAT
CGTGTCCGGCCACGGCGCAATATCGAACAAGGAAAGCTGCATTTCCTTGATCTGCTGCTTCGTGTGTTTC
AGCAACGCGGCCTGCTTGGCTTCGCTGACCTGTTTTGCCAGGTCCTCGCCGGCGGTTTTTCGCTTCTTGG
TCGTCATAGTTCCTCGCGTGTCGATGGTCATCGACTTCGCCAAACCTGCCGCCTCCTGTTCGAGACGACG
CGAACGCTCCACGGCGGCCGATGGCGCGGGCAGGGCAGGGGGAGCCAGTTGCACGCTGTCGCGCTCGATC
TTGGCCGTAGCTTGCTGGACTATCGAGCCGACGGACTGGAAGGTTTCGCGGGGCGCACGCATGACGGTGC
GGCTTGCGATGGTTTCGGCATCCTCGGCGGAAAACCCCGCGTCGATCAGTTCTTGCCTGTATGCCTTCCG
GTCAAACGTCCGATTCATTCACCCTCCTTGCGGGATTGCCCCGGAATTAATTCCCCGGATCGATCCGTCG
ATCTTGATCCCCTGCGCCATCAGATCCTTGGCGGCAAGAAAGCCATCCAGTTTACTTTGCAGGGCTTCCC
AACCTTACCAGAGGGCGCCCCAGCTGGCAATTCCGGTTCGCTTGCTGTCCATAAAACCGCCCAGTCTAGC
TATCGCCATGTAAGCCCACTGCAAGCTACCTGCTTTCTCTTTGCGCTTGCGTTTTCCCTTGTCCAGATAG
CCCAGTAGCTGACATTCATCCGGGGTCAGCACCGTTTCTGCGGACTGGCTTTCTACGTGGCTGCCATTTT
TGGGGTGAGGCCGTTCGCGGCCGAGGGGCGCAGCCCCTGGGGGGATGGGAGGCCCGCGTTAGCGGGCCGG
GAGGGTTCGAGAAGGGGGGGCACCCCCCTTCGGCGTGCGCGGTCACGCGCACAGGGCGCAGCCCTGGTTA
AAAACAAGGTTTATAAATATTGGTTTAAAAGCAGGTTAAAAGACAGGTTAGCGGTGGCCGAAAAACGGGC
GGAAACCCTTGCAAATGCTGGATTTTCTGCCTGTGGACAGCCCCTCAAATGTCAATAGGTGCGCCCCTCA
TCTGTCAGCACTCTGCCCCTCAAGTGTCAAGGATCGCGCCCCTCATCTGTCAGTAGTCGCGCCCCTCAAG
TGTCAATACCGCAGGGCACTTATCCCCAGGCTTGTCCACATCATCTGTGGGAAACTCGCGTAAAATCAGG
CGTTTTCGCCGATTTGCGAGGCTGGCCAGCTCCACGTCGCCGGCCGAAATCGAGCCTGCCCCTCATCTGT
CAACGCCGCGCCGGGTGAGTCGGCCCCTCAAGTGTCAACGTCCGCCCCTCATCTGTCAGTGAGGGCCAAG
TTTTCCGCGAGGTATCCACAACGCCGGCGGCCCTACATGGCTCTGCTGTAGTGAGTGGGTTGCGCTCCGG
CAGCGGTCCTGATCCCCCGCAGAAAAAAAGGATCTCAAGAAGATCCTTTGATCTTTTCTACGGCGCGCCC
AATACCATTGTTCATTCCACGGACAAAAACAGAGAAAGGAAACGACAGAGGCCAAAAAGCCTCGCTTTCA
GCACCTGTCGTTTCCTTTCTTTTCAGAGGGTATTTTAAATAAAAACATTAAGTTATGACGAAGAAGAACG
GAAACGCCTTAAACCGAAAATTTTCATAAATAGCGAAAACCCGCGAGGTCGCCGCCCCGTAACCTGTCGG
ATCACCGGAAAGGACCCGTAAAGTGATAATGATTATCATCTACATATCACAACGTGCGTGGATTACGATT
TTCTAGGGCGGCGGATTTGTCCTACTCAGGAGAGCGTTCACCGACAAACAACAGATAAAACGAAAGGCCC
AGTCTTTCGACTGAGCCTTTCGTTTTATTTGATGCCT
